Addgene plasmid #201342: L_NLS 41kDa
Purpose: Nucleocytoplasmic transport probe
Depositing lab: Pere Roca-Cusachs. Depositing organization: Institut de Bioenginyeria de Catalunya (IBEC). Publication: Mechanical force application to the nucleus regulates nucleocytoplasmic transport. Andreu I, Granero-Moya I, Chahare NR, Clein K, Molina-Jordan M, Beedle AEM, Elosegui-Artola A, Abenza JF, Rossetti L, Trepat X, Raveh B, Roca-Cusachs P. Nat Cell Biol. 2022 Jun;24(6):896-905. doi: 10.1038/s41556-022-00927-7. Epub 2022 Jun 9. PubMed 35681009.
Backbone
  Vector backbone: pEGFP-C3
  Vector type: Mammalian Expression
Growth in bacteria
  Bacterial resistance: Kanamycin, 50 μg/mL
  Growth temperature: 37°C
  Growth strain: DH5alpha
  Copy number: High Copy
Gene/Insert
  Gene/Insert name: (NLS)SV40A4-EGFP-2PrA
  Species: Synthetic
  Cloning method: Ligation Independent Cloning
Terms and licenses: Academic/Nonprofit Terms; Industry Terms: Not Available to Industry
Depositor comments: Internal lab code: IG032/P285
How to cite: L_NLS 41kDa was a gift from Pere Roca-Cusachs (Addgene plasmid # 201342 ; http://n2t.net/addgene:201342 ; RRID:Addgene_201342)
