[The description below was written by a language model from this plasmid's Addgene catalogue record and pLannotate feature annotations shown in this document.]
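Description:
L_NLS 41kDa is a mammalian expression plasmid built on the pEGFP-C3 backbone that encodes a synthetic fluorescent probe for studying nucleocytoplasmic transport. It is maintained in E. coli at high copy through a ColE1/pUC-type origin and selected with kanamycin. The NeoR/KanR aminoglycoside phosphotransferase gene sits behind tandem bacterial (AmpR/bla) and SV40 early promoters and is followed by an HSV TK polyadenylation signal, so the same marker can also give G418 resistance in mammalian cells. An f1 origin is present as well.

The payload, recorded as (NLS)SV40A4-EGFP-2PrA, is driven by the human CMV immediate early enhancer and promoter. The name indicates an SV40-derived nuclear localization signal variant (A4) fused to EGFP, followed by two Protein A domains. The feature table agrees with this, showing the EGFP coding sequence followed by a fragment matching Staphylococcus aureus protein A (spa). The NLS itself is not annotated, although there is room for a short element between the promoter and EGFP. The Protein A repeats presumably act as inert bulk to set the molecular weight of the cargo, the 41 kDa of the plasmid name. The "L" prefix is not explained in the record.

Downstream of the fusion the annotation picks up a His-tag fragment, a short solubility-tag fragment and a T7 terminator. These look like remnants carried over from a bacterial expression source, and the record does not say whether they are translated. Only a fragment of the SV40 poly(A) signal is annotated after them. The construct is intended for transfection into mammalian cells, where the nuclear-to-cytoplasmic distribution of green fluorescence reports on import of a cargo of defined size and signal. The associated study concerned how mechanical force on the nucleus regulates this transport.
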