Features (pLannotate 1.2.2; 17 found; start..end, strand, type, name):
     23..326     +  enhancer       CMV enhancer: human cytomegalovirus immediate early enhancer
    327..530     +  promoter       CMV promoter: human cytomegalovirus (CMV) immediate early promoter
    617..1330    +  CDS            EGFP: EGFP is a basic (constitutively fluorescent) green fluorescent protein published in 1996, derived from Aequorea victoria. It is reported to be a rapidly-maturing weak dimer with moderate acid sensitivity.
   1286..1684    +  CDS            spa (fragment): SPA_STAAM - Experimental evidence at protein level: Swiss-Prot protein existence level 1. Plays a role in the inhibition of the host innate and adaptive immune responses. Possesses five immunoglobulin-binding domains that capture both the fragment crystallizable region (Fc region) and the Fab region (part of Ig that identifies antigen) of immunoglobulins (By similarity). In turn, Staphylococcus aureus is protected from phagocytic killing via inhibition of Ig Fc region. In addition, the host elicited B-cell response is prevented due to a decrease of antibody-secreting cell proliferation that en
   1738..1755    +  CDS            9xHis (fragment): 9xHis affinity tag
   1765..1814    +  CDS            SET1 (fragment): solubility-enhancement tag derived from T7 phage gene 10B
   1822..1869    +  terminator     T7 terminator: transcription terminator for bacteriophage T7 RNA polymerase
   1894..1925    +  polyA_signal   SV40 poly(A) signal (fragment): SV40 polyadenylation signal
   1959..2387    -  rep_origin     f1 ori (sequence partly withheld): f1 bacteriophage origin of replication; arrow indicates direction of (+) strand synthesis
   2414..2518    +  promoter       AmpR promoter: bla
   2520..2877    +  promoter       SV40 promoter: SV40 enhancer and early promoter
   2912..3706    +  CDS            NeoR/KanR: aminoglycoside phosphotransferase from Tn5; aph(3')-II (or nptII); confers resistance to neomycin, kanamycin, and G418 (Geneticin®)
   3727..3879    +  CDS            ble (fragment): BLE_KLEPN - Experimental evidence at protein level: Swiss-Prot protein existence level 1. Binding protein with a strong affinity to the bleomycin family of antibiotics. Binds to CL990; an antimitotic-antibiotic compound. From Klebsiella pneumoniae.
   3938..3985    +  polyA_signal   HSV TK poly(A) signal: herpes simplex virus thymidine kinase polyadenylation signal (Cole and Stacy, 1985)
   4076..4092    -  polyA_signal   bGH poly(A) signal (fragment): bovine growth hormone polyadenylation signal
   4314..4902    +  rep_origin     ori: high-copy-number ColE1/pMB1/pBR322/pUC origin of replication
   5017..5054    +  enhancer       CMV enhancer (fragment): human cytomegalovirus immediate early enhancer
>Addgene plasmid #201342 | L_NLS 41kDa | addgene full sequence | sequence record 399092 | Addgene NGS Result
ATAGCCCATATATGGAGTTCCGCGTTACATAACTTACGGTAAATGGCCCGCCTGGCTGACCGCCCAACGA
CCCCCGCCCATTGACGTCAATAATGACGTATGTTCCCATAGTAACGCCAATAGGGACTTTCCATTGACGT
CAATGGGTGGAGTATTTACGGTAAACTGCCCACTTGGCAGTACATCAAGTGTATCATATGCCAAGTACGC
CCCCTATTGACGTCAATGACGGTAAATGGCCCGCCTGGCATTATGCCCAGTACATGACCTTATGGGACTT
TCCTACTTGGCAGTACATCTACGTATTAGTCATCGCTATTACCATGGTGATGCGGTTTTGGCAGTACATC
AATGGGCGTGGATAGCGGTTTGACTCACGGGGATTTCCAAGTCTCCACCCCATTGACGTCAATGGGAGTT
TGTTTTGGCACCAAAATCAACGGGACTTTCCAAAATGTCGTAACAACTCCGCCCCATTGACGCAAATGGG
CGGTAGGCGTGTACGGTGGGAGGTCTATATAAGCAGAGCTGGTTTAGTGAACCGTCAGATCCGCTAGCGC
TACCGGTCGCCACCATGGGCCCAAAAAAGGCCAGAAAAGTTGGAGGCGGGGGCAGCGTGAGCAAGGGCGA
GGAGCTGTTCACCGGGGTGGTGCCCATCCTGGTCGAGCTGGACGGCGACGTAAACGGCCACAAGTTCAGC
GTGTCCGGCGAGGGCGAGGGCGATGCCACCTACGGCAAGCTGACCCTGAAGTTCATCTGCACCACCGGCA
AGCTGCCCGTGCCCTGGCCCACCCTCGTGACCACCCTGACCTACGGCGTGCAGTGCTTCAGCCGCTACCC
CGACCACATGAAGCAGCACGACTTCTTCAAGTCCGCCATGCCCGAAGGCTACGTCCAGGAGCGCACCATC
TTCTTCAAGGACGACGGCAACTACAAGACCCGCGCCGAGGTGAAGTTCGAGGGCGACACCCTGGTGAACC
GCATCGAGCTGAAGGGCATCGACTTCAAGGAGGACGGCAACATCCTGGGGCACAAGCTGGAGTACAACTA
CAACAGCCACAACGTCTATATCATGGCCGACAAGCAGAAGAACGGCATCAAGGTGAACTTCAAGATCCGC
CACAACATCGAGGACGGCAGCGTGCAGCTCGCCGACCACTACCAGCAGAACACCCCCATCGGCGACGGCC
CCGTGCTGCTGCCCGACAACCACTACCTGAGCACCCAGTCCGCCCTGAGCAAAGACCCCAACGAGAAGCG
CGATCACATGGTCCTGCTGGAGTTCGTGACCGCCGCCGGGATCACTCTCGGCATGGACGAGCTGTACAAG
AAGCTTGCTCAACAAAATGCTTTTTATCAAGTCTTAAATATGCCTAACTTAAATGCTGATCAACGCAATG
GTTTTATCCAAAGCCTTAAAGATGATCCAAGCCAAAGTGCTAACGTTTTAGGTGAAGCTCAAAAACTTAA
TGACTCTCAAGCTCCAAAAGCTGATGCGCAACAAAATAACTTCAACAAAGATCAACAAAGCGCCTTCTAT
GAAATCTTGAACATGCCTAACTTAAACGAAGCGCAACGTAACGGCTTCATTCAAAGTCTTAAAGACGACC
CAAGCCAAAGCACTAACGTTTTAGGTGAAGCTAAAAAATTAAACGAATCTCAAGCACCGAAAGCTGATAA
CAATTAAGTCGACCCGGGTATCCGTATGATGTGCCTGACTACGCATGATATCTCGAGCACCACCACCACC
ACCACTGAGATCCGGCTGCTAACAAAGCCCGAAAGGAAGCTGAGTTGGCTGCTGCCACCGCTGAGCAATA
ACTAGCATAACCCCTTGGGGCCTCTAAACGGGTCTTGAGGGGTTTTTTGCTGAAAGGAGGAACTATATCC
GGATGTGGTTTGTCCAAACTCATCAATGTATCTTAACGCGTAAATTGTAAGCGTTAATATTTTGTTAAAA
TTCGCGTTAAATTTTTGTTAAATCAGCTCATTTTTTAACCAATAGGCCGAAATCGGCAAAATCCCTTATA
AATCAAAAGAATAGACCGAGATAGGGT
[37 nt withheld, positions 2058-2094]
AAAGAACGTGGACTCCAACGTCAAAGG
[49 nt withheld, positions 2122-2170]
T
[91 nt withheld, positions 2172-2262]
G
[124 nt withheld, positions 2264-2387]
CAGGTGGCACTTTTCGGGGAAATGTGCGCGGAACCCCTATTTGTTTATTTTTCTAAATACATTCAAATAT
GTATCCGCTCATGAGACAATAACCCTGATAAATGCTTCAATAATATTGAAAAAGGAAGAGTCCTGAGGCG
GAAAGAACCAGCTGTGGAATGTGTGTCAGTTAGGGTGTGGAAAGTCCCCAGGCTCCCCAGCAGGCAGAAG
TATGCAAAGCATGCATCTCAATTAGTCAGCAACCAGGTGTGGAAAGTCCCCAGGCTCCCCAGCAGGCAGA
AGTATGCAAAGCATGCATCTCAATTAGTCAGCAACCATAGTCCCGCCCCTAACTCCGCCCATCCCGCCCC
TAACTCCGCCCAGTTCCGCCCATTCTCCGCCCCATGGCTGACTAATTTTTTTTATTTATGCAGAGGCCGA
GGCCGCCTCGGCCTCTGAGCTATTCCAGAAGTAGTGAGGAGGCTTTTTTGGAGGCCTAGGCTTTTGCAAA
GATCGATCAAGAGACAGGATGAGGATCGTTTCGCATGATTGAACAAGATGGATTGCACGCAGGTTCTCCG
GCCGCTTGGGTGGAGAGGCTATTCGGCTATGACTGGGCACAACAGACAATCGGCTGCTCTGATGCCGCCG
TGTTCCGGCTGTCAGCGCAGGGGCGCCCGGTTCTTTTTGTCAAGACCGACCTGTCCGGTGCCCTGAATGA
ACTGCAAGACGAGGCAGCGCGGCTATCGTGGCTGGCCACGACGGGCGTTCCTTGCGCAGCTGTGCTCGAC
GTTGTCACTGAAGCGGGAAGGGACTGGCTGCTATTGGGCGAAGTGCCGGGGCAGGATCTCCTGTCATCTC
ACCTTGCTCCTGCCGAGAAAGTATCCATCATGGCTGATGCAATGCGGCGGCTGCATACGCTTGATCCGGC
TACCTGCCCATTCGACCACCAAGCGAAACATCGCATCGAGCGAGCACGTACTCGGATGGAAGCCGGTCTT
GTCGATCAGGATGATCTGGACGAAGAGCATCAGGGGCTCGCGCCAGCCGAACTGTTCGCCAGGCTCAAGG
CGAGCATGCCCGACGGCGAGGATCTCGTCGTGACCCATGGCGATGCCTGCTTGCCGAATATCATGGTGGA
AAATGGCCGCTTTTCTGGATTCATCGACTGTGGCCGGCTGGGTGTGGCGGACCGCTATCAGGACATAGCG
TTGGCTACCCGTGATATTGCTGAAGAGCTTGGCGGCGAATGGGCTGACCGCTTCCTCGTGCTTTACGGTA
TCGCCGCTCCCGATTCGCAGCGCATCGCCTTCTATCGCCTTCTTGACGAGTTCTTCTGAGCGGGACTCTG
GGGTTCGAAATGACCGACCAAGCGACGCCCAACCTGCCATCACGAGATTTCGATTCCACCGCCGCCTTCT
ATGAAAGGTTGGGCTTCGGAATCGTTTTCCGGGACGCCGGCTGGATGATCCTCCAGCGCGGGGATCTCAT
GCTGGAGTTCTTCGCCCACCCTAGGGGGAGGCTAACTGAAACACGGAAGGAGACAATACCGGAAGGAACC
CGCGCTATGACGGCAATAAAAAGACAGAATAAAACGCACGGTGTTGGGTCGTTTGTTCATAAACGCGGGG
TTCGGTCCCAGGGCTGGCACTCTGTCGATACCCCACCGAGACCCCATTGGGGCCAATACGCCCGCGTTTC
TTCCTTTTCCCCACCCCACCCCCCAAGTTCGGGTGAAGGCCCAGGGCTCGCAGCCAACGTCGGGGCGGCA
GGCCCTGCCATAGCCTCAGGTTACTCATATATACTTTAGATTGATTTAAAACTTCATTTTTAATTTAAAA
GGATCTAGGTGAAGATCCTTTTTGATAATCTCATGACCAAAATCCCTTAACGTGAGTTTTCGTTCCACTG
AGCGTCAGACCCCGTAGAAAAGATCAAAGGATCTTCTTGAGATCCTTTTTTTCTGCGCGTAATCTGCTGC
TTGCAAACAAAAAAACCACCGCTACCAGCGGTGGTTTGTTTGCCGGATCAAGAGCTACCAACTCTTTTTC
CGAAGGTAACTGGCTTCAGCAGAGCGCAGATACCAAATACTGTTCTTCTAGTGTAGCCGTAGTTAGGCCA
CCACTTCAAGAACTCTGTAGCACCGCCTACATACCTCGCTCTGCTAATCCTGTTACCAGTGGCTGCTGCC
AGTGGCGATAAGTCGTGTCTTACCGGGTTGGACTCAAGACGATAGTTACCGGATAAGGCGCAGCGGTCGG
GCTGAACGGGGGGTTCGTGCACACAGCCCAGCTTGGAGCGAACGACCTACACCGAACTGAGATACCTACA
GCGTGAGCTATGAGAAAGCGCCACGCTTCCCGAAGGGAGAAAGGCGGACAGGTATCCGGTAAGCGGCAGG
GTCGGAACAGGAGAGCGCACGAGGGAGCTTCCAGGGGGAAACGCCTGGTATCTTTATAGTCCTGTCGGGT
TTCGCCACCTCTGACTTGAGCGTCGATTTTTGTGATGCTCGTCAGGGGGGCGGAGCCTATGGAAAAACGC
CAGCAACGCGGCCTTTTTACGGTTCCTGGCCTTTTGCTGGCCTTTTGCTCACATGTTCTTTCCTGCGTTA
TCCCCTGATTCTGTGGATAACCGTATTACCGCCATGCATTAGTTATTAATAGTAATCAATTACGGGGTCA
TTAGTTC
